>Addgene plasmid #70461 | R777-E177 Hs.PIK3R4 | depositor full sequence | sequence record 125910 | Full Sequence
TTAACGCTAGCATGGATGTTTTCCCAGTCACGACGTTGTAAAACGACGGCCAGTCTTAAAATTCGAGCTC
GGTCCGAGGATCCGAAATAATGATTTTATTTTGACTGATAGTGACCTGTTCGTTGCAACAAATTGATAAG
CAATGCTTTTTTATAATGCCAACTTTGTACAAAAAAGTTGGCACCATGGGAAATCAGCTTGCTGGCATTG
CTCCCTCCCAGATCCTTTCTGTAGAGAGTTATTTTTCAGATATTCATGACTTTGAATATGATAAAAGCCT
GGGGAGTACTCGGTTTTTTAAAGTTGCTCGAGCCAAGCACCGAGAAGGCCTGGTCGTTGTGAAGGTTTTT
GCAATTCAGGATCCCACATTGCCTTTAACCAGCTATAAACAAGAGCTGGAGGAACTGAAAATCAGGCTTA
ATTCTGCACAGAATTGTCTACCTTTCCAGAAAGCATCAGAAAAAGCATCTGAGAAAGCAGCTATGCTCTT
TAGGCAGTATGTGCGAGACAATCTCTATGATCGCATCAGTACCCGTCCATTCTTGAATAACATTGAGAAG
CGCTGGATTGCTTTCCAGATCCTGACAGCTGTGGACCAAGCACACAAATCTGGAGTTCGTCATGGGGACA
TCAAGACTGAGAATGTGATGGTCACCAGTTGGAATTGGGTTCTTCTAACTGATTTTGCCAGTTTTAAGCC
CACTTATCTTCCAGAAGACAACCCGGCAGATTTCAATTATTTCTTTGACACATCACGGAGGAGAACTTGC
TATATTGCTCCTGAACGTTTTGTTGATGGTGGGATGTTTGCCACTGAGTTAGAATATATGAGAGATCCTT
CAACTCCGCTTGTAGACTTAAATAGCAATCAGAGAACAAGAGGAGAGTTGAAGAGAGCAATGGACATCTT
TTCAGCAGGTTGTGTGATAGCTGAGCTTTTTACAGAAGGTGTACCATTATTTGATCTCTCTCAACTTTTG
GCTTATAGAAATGGACATTTTTTCCCTGAACAAGTGCTAAATAAAATTGAAGATCACAGTATCAGAGAAT
TGGTAACTCAGATGATTCACCGTGAGCCAGATAAACGTTTAGAGGCAGAAGATTACTTAAAACAGCAGCG
TGGCAATGCCTTTCCTGAAATATTTTACACTTTTCTTCAGCCCTACATGGCCCAGTTTGCCAAGGAAACG
TTTCTTTCTGCAGATGAGCGTATTCTGGTTATACGGAAGGATTTGGGCAACATTATTCACAATCTCTGTG
GACATGATCTGCCAGAAAAAGCCGAAGGAGAGCCTAAGGAAAATGGGCTGGTTATCTTGGTATCTGTTAT
AACATCCTGCCTACAGACCCTTAAATACTGTGATTCCAAACTAGCTGCTTTGGAACTGATTCTTCATTTG
GCTCCAAGATTAAGTGTTGAAATCCTTTTGGATCGTATTACTCCATATCTTTTGCATTTCAGCAATGACT
CTGTTCCTAGGGTGAGGGCTGAAGCCTTGAGGACGTTGACCAAAGTTCTTGCTCTCGTCAAAGAGGTTCC
TCGTAATGATATCAATATTTATCCGGAATACATTCTGCCAGGCATAGCCCACTTAGCCCAAGATGATGCT
ACTATCGTTAGACTAGCCTATGCTGAAAACATAGCTCTGCTGGCAGAAACAGCTCTGAGATTCCTGGAAT
TAGTACAGTTAAAAAATCTTAATATGGAAAATGACCCCAATAATGAAGAAATAGATGAGGTTACACATCC
AAATGGAAATTATGACACAGAGCTCCAAGCCTTACATGAAATGGTCCAGCAGAAAGTTGTTACTTTGCTA
AGTGACCCTGAAAATATTGTAAAACAAACCTTGATGGAAAATGGAATAACACGGCTGTGTGTATTCTTTG
GACGTCAGAAAGCCAACGATGTTTTGTTGTCCCACATGATTACTTTCCTAAATGATAAGAATGATTGGCA
TCTACGTGGAGCATTTTTTGATAGTATAGTTGGTGTTGCTGCCTATGTTGGCTGGCAAAGCTCCTCAATT
CTCAAGCCTCTGCTGCAACAAGGTCTTAGTGATGCTGAGGAATTTGTCATTGTGAAAGCTCTTTATGCCC
TTACTTGTATGTGCCAGTTAGGACTGCTACAAAAACCCCATGTTTACGAATTTGCCAGTGATATTGCCCC
CTTCCTGTGTCATCCCAATTTATGGATACGTTATGGTGCCGTGGGATTTATCACAGTGGTAGCTCGTCAA
ATAAGTACAGCTGATGTCTACTGTAAACTGATGCCTTATCTTGACCCATATATTACCCAACCAATAATAC
AGATTGAAAGAAAACTTGTTCTGCTCAGTGTTTTAAAGGAACCAGTAAGTCGTTCTATATTTGATTATGC
TTTGAGGTCTAAAGATATTACTAGCTTGTTCAGACATCTTCACATGCGTCAGAAGAAACGAAATGGTTCT
CTTCCCGACTGCCCTCCGCCAGAGGATCCTGCCATAGCACAGCTTCTGAAGAAGTTGCTCTCACAGGGAA
TGACAGAGGAAGAGGAAGACAAACTTCTGGCACTGAAAGACTTCATGATGAAATCTAATAAAGCAAAGGC
CAATATAGTGGACCAGAGCCATCTTCATGATAGTAGTCAGAAAGGTGTAATTGACTTGGCAGCTTTAGGC
ATAACTGGGAGACAAGTTGATCTTGTTAAAACCAAACAAGAACCAGATGACAAACGGGCCAGAAAACATG
TAAAACAAGACTCAAATGTAAATGAAGAATGGAAAAGCATGTTTGGGTCACTGGACCCACCAAACATGCC
ACAGGCCCTACCTAAAGGGAGTGATCAGGAGGTGATTCAGACTGGGAAACCTCCTCGTTCCGAGTCCTCT
GCTGGCATTTGTGTCCCTTTGTCAACTTCTTCACAGGTTCCAGAAGTGACAACTGTCCAAAATAAAAAAC
CAGTAATACCGGTTTTAAGTAGTACAATCTTACCATCCACCTATCAGATTCGAATTACAACTTGTAAAAC
TGAACTTCAGCAACTCATCCAGCAAAAGCGGGAGCAGTGCAATGCTGAGAGAATAGCTAAGCAGATGATG
GAAAATGCTGAATGGGAGAGTAAACCACCACCACCTGGATGGCGTCCTAAAGGGCTGTTAGTTGCCCATC
TTCATGAGCATAAATCTGCTGTGAATCGAATTAGAGTCTCTGATGAACACTCACTTTTTGCAACATGTTC
AAATGATGGCACAGTGAAAATCTGGAACAGTCAAAAGATGGAGGGGAAGACCACCACTACCAGATCTATT
CTTACATACAGCCGAATTGGAGGACGAGTCAAGACGCTCACATTCTGCCAAGGCTCCCACTATTTAGCCA
TAGCATCTGATAATGGTGCTGTCCAGCTTCTTGGAATTGAGGCTTCTAAGCTGCCCAAGTCTCCTAAAAT
CCATCCTCTACAAAGCAGAATTCTAGATCAGAAGGAGGACGGTTGTGTTGTGGATATGCATCACTTCAAC
TCTGGAGCACAGTCTGTTCTTGCCTATGCCACTGTGAATGGCTCTCTGGTTGGCTGGGACCTTAGGTCTT
CAAGCAATGCGTGGACTTTAAAGCATGATTTAAAGTCGGGCCTCATCACTTCCTTTGCTGTGGACATCCA
CCAATGCTGGCTCTGCATTGGTACAAGCAGTGGTACCATGGCTTGTTGGGACATGAGGTTCCAGTTGCCA
ATTTCAAGTCACTGTCATCCTTCCAGGGCTCGAATCAGACGCCTCTCAATGCACCCTCTGTATCAGTCCT
GGGTGATTGCAGCTGTTCAGGGCAACAACGAAGTGTCCATGTGGGACATGGAGACTGGTGACAGAAGATT
TACTCTCTGGGCCAGCAGTGCACCACCACTTTCTGAATTACAGCCTTCTCCTCATAGCGTCCATGGTATC
TACTGTAGTCCTGCAGATGGAAATCCTATCCTACTAACAGCTGGCTCAGATATGAAAATAAGGTTTTGGG
ACTTGGCTTACCCAGAAAGGTCCTATGTTGTTGCAGGAAGTACTAGTTCCCCATCTGTGTCCTACTACAG
GAAAATAATTGAAGGCACTGAAGTTGTCCAGGAAATTCAGAATAAGCAGAAAGTAGGACCAAGTGATGAC
ACCCCTCGAAGGGGCCCAGAGTCCCTGCCCGTGGGACATCATGACATCATCACTGATGTCGCCACATTCC
AGACCACACAGGGCTTCATCGTAACTGCTTCTAGAGATGGGATTGTGAAGGTGTGGAAATAATCAACTTT
CTTGTACAAAGTTGGCATTATAGGAAAGCATTGCTTATCAATTTGTTGCAACGAACAGGTCACTATCAGT
CAAAATAAAATCATTATTTGCATGCAAGCTTAGATCCTCTAGACCAGCCAGGACAGAAATGCCTCGACTT
CGCTGCTACCCAAGGTTGCCGGGTGACGCACACCGTGGAAACGGATGAAGGCACGAACCCAGTGGACATA
AGCCTGTTCGGTTCGTAAGCTGTAATGCAAGTAGCGTATGCGCTCACGCAACTGGTCCAGAACCTTGACC
GAACGCAGCGGTGGTAACGGCGCAGTGGCGGTTTTCATGGCTTGTTATGACTGTTTTTTTGGGGTACAGT
CTATGCCTCGGGCATCCAAGCAGCAAGCGCGTTACGCCGTGGGTCGATGTTTGATGTTATGGAGCAGCAA
CGATGTTACGCAGCAGGGCAGTCGCCCTAAAACAAAGTTAAACATTATGAGGGAAGCGGTGATCGCCGAA
GTATCGACTCAACTATCAGAGGTAGTTGGCGTCATCGAGCGCCATCTCGAACCGACGTTGCTGGCCGTAC
ATTTGTACGGCTCCGCAGTGGATGGCGGCCTGAAGCCACACAGTGATATTGATTTGCTGGTTACGGTGAC
CGTAAGGCTTGATGAAACAACGCGGCGAGCTTTGATCAACGACCTTTTGGAAACTTCGGCTTCCCCTGGA
GAGAGCGAGATTCTCCGCGCTGTAGAAGTCACCATTGTTGTGCACGACGACATCATTCCGTGGCGTTATC
CAGCTAAGCGCGAACTGCAATTTGGAGAATGGCAGCGCAATGACATTCTTGCAGGTATCTTCGAGCCAGC
CACGATCGACATTGATCTGGCTATCTTGCTGACAAAAGCAAGAGAACATAGCGTTGCCTTGGTAGGTCCA
GCGGCGGAGGAACTCTTTGATCCGGTTCCTGAACAGGATCTATTTGAGGCGCTAAATGAAACCTTAACGC
TATGGAACTCGCCGCCCGACTGGGCTGGCGATGAGCGAAATGTAGTGCTTACGTTGTCCCGCATTTGGTA
CAGCGCAGTAACCGGCAAAATCGCGCCGAAGGATGTCGCTGCCGACTGGGCAATGGAGCGCCTGCCGGCC
CAGTATCAGCCCGTCATACTTGAAGCTAGACAGGCTTATCTTGGACAAGAAGAAGATCGCTTGGCCTCGC
GCGCAGATCAGTTGGAAGAATTTGTCCACTACGTGAAAGGCGAGATCACCAAGGTAGTCGGCAAATAACC
CTCGAGCCACCCATGACCAAAATCCCTTAACGTGAGTTACGCGTCGTTCCACTGAGCGTCAGACCCCGTA
GAAAAGATCAAAGGATCTTCTTGAGATCCTTTTTTTCTGCGCGTAATCTGCTGCTTGCAAACAAAAAAAC
CACCGCTACCAGCGGTGGTTTGTTTGCCGGATCAAGAGCTACCAACTCTTTTTCCGAAGGTAACTGGCTT
CAGCAGAGCGCAGATACCAAATACTGTCCTTCTAGTGTAGCCGTAGTTAGGCCACCACTTCAAGAACTCT
GTAGCACCGCCTACATACCTCGCTCTGCTAATCCTGTTACCAGTGGCTGCTGCCAGTGGCGATAAGTCGT
GTCTTACCGGGTTGGACTCAAGACGATAGTTACCGGATAAGGCGCAGCGGTCGGGCTGAACGGGGGGTTC
GTGCACACAGCCCAGCTTGGAGCGAACGACCTACACCGAACTGAGATACCTACAGCGTGAGCATTGAGAA
AGCGCCACGCTTCCCGAAGGGAGAAAGGCGGACAGGTATCCGGTAAGCGGCAGGGTCGGAACAGGAGAGC
GCACGAGGGAGCTTCCAGGGGGAAACGCCTGGTATCTTTATAGTCCTGTCGGGTTTCGCCACCTCTGACT
TGAGCGTCGATTTTTGTGATGCTCGTCAGGGGGGCGGAGCCTATGGAAAAACGCCAGCAACGCGGCCTTT
TTACGGTTCCTGGCCTTTTGCTGGCCTTTTGCTCACATGTTCTTTCCTGCGTTATCCCCTGATTCTGTGG
ATAACCGTATTACCGCCTTTGAGTGAGCTGATACCGCTCGCCGCAGCCGAACGACCGAGCGCAGCGAGTC
AGTGAGCGAGGAAGCGGAAGAGCGCCCAATACGCAAACCGCCTCTCCCCGCGCGTTGGCCGATTCATTAA
TGCAGCTGGCACGACAGGTTTCCCGACTGGAAAGCGGGCAGTGAGCGCAACGCAATTAATACGCGTACCG
CTAGCCAGGAAGAGTTTGTAGAAACGCAAAAAGGCCATCCGTCAGGATGGCCTTCTGCTTAGTTTGATGC
CTGGCAGTTTATGGCGGGCGTCCTGCCCGCCACCCTCCGGGCCGTTGCTTCACAACGTTCAAATCCGCTC
CCGGCGGATTTGTCCTACTCAGGAGAGCGTTCACCGACAAACAACAGATAAAACGAAAGGCCCAGTCTTC
CGACTGAGCCTTTCGTTTTATTTGATGCCTGGCAGTTCCCTACTCTCGCG
Features (pLannotate 1.2.2; 11 found; start..end, strand, type, name):
     18..54      -  CDS            lacZα (fragment): LacZα fragment of β-galactosidase; lacZ fragment
     85..180     +  protein_bind   attL3: mutant version of attL; recombination site for the Gateway® LR reaction LR Clonase™
    186..4259    +  CDS            PIK3R4: PI3R4_HUMAN - Also known as VPS15 From Homo sapiens (Human).
   4267..4360    -  protein_bind   attL2 (fragment): mutant version of attL; recombination site for the Gateway® LR reaction LR Clonase™
   4475..4498    +  promoter       Pc promoter (fragment): intI1 (promoter lies within the coding sequence); class 1 integron promoter
   4674..4730    +  CDS            GmR (fragment): gentamycin acetyltransferase; aacC1; confers resistance to gentamycin
   4737..5528    +  CDS            SmR: aminoglycoside adenylyltransferase (Murphy, 1985); aadA; confers resistance to spectinomycin and streptomycin
   5621..6209    +  rep_origin     ori: high-copy-number ColE1/pMB1/pBR322/pUC origin of replication
   6392..6484    +  CDS            lacI (fragment): lac repressor; lacI; The lac repressor binds to the lac operator to inhibit transcription in E. coli. This inhibition can be relieved by adding lactose or isopropyl-β-D-thiogalactopyranoside (IPTG).
   6539..6566    -  terminator     rrnB T2 terminator: transcription terminator T2 from the E. coli rrnB gene
   6698..6741    +  terminator     rrnB T1 terminator: Escherichia coli rrnB; transcription terminator T1 from the E. coli rrnB gene
