[The description below was written by a language model from this plasmid's Addgene catalogue record and pLannotate feature annotations shown in this document.]
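Description:
R777-E177 Hs.PIK3R4 is a Gateway entry clone built on the pDonor-255 backbone, carrying the full-length human PIK3R4 open reading frame (reference transcript NM_014602.2). PIK3R4, also known as VPS15 or p150, is the regulatory subunit associated with the class III phosphoinositide 3-kinase complex. The roughly 4.1 kb insert brings the plasmid to about 6.8 kb. It is maintained in E. coli through a high-copy ColE1/pUC-type origin and selected with spectinomycin via the aadA (SmR) aminoglycoside adenylyltransferase gene. This gene sits downstream of a fragment of a class 1 integron Pc promoter and a short gentamicin acetyltransferase remnant, which are likely leftovers of the integron cassette from which the marker was derived.

The ORF is flanked by attL recombination sites, which the automated annotation calls attL3 on the 5′ side and a partial attL2 on the 3′ side. These labels come from sequence matching to closely related attL variants, so the precise site identity should be taken from the Gateway system documentation rather than from this table. The sites allow LR Clonase-mediated transfer of the ORF into compatible destination vectors. The entry clone has no annotated promoter driving PIK3R4, so expression depends on the destination vector chosen. Because the ORF retains its stop codon, it suits native (untagged) expression or N-terminal fusions, but not C-terminal tags. rrnB T1 and T2 terminators lie in the backbone upstream of the cloning region, where such elements typically insulate the insert from read-through transcription. Small lacZα and lacI fragments are non-functional backbone remnants.
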