Addgene plasmid #70461: R777-E177 Hs.PIK3R4
Purpose: Gateway ORF clone of human PIK3R4 [NM_014602.2] with stop codon (for native or N-terminal fusions)
Depositing lab: Dominic Esposito. Depositing organization: National Cancer Institute (NCI).
Backbone
  Vector backbone: pDonor-255
  Backbone size w/o insert (bp): 2693
  Vector type: Gateway Entry Clone
Growth in bacteria
  Bacterial resistance: Spectinomycin, 50 μg/mL
  Growth temperature: 37°C
  Growth strain: DH10B
  Copy number: High Copy
Gene/Insert
  Gene/Insert name: PIK3R4 (alt name: NM_014602.2)
  Species: H. sapiens (human)
  Insert size (bp): 4077
  Entrez Gene: PIK3R4 (a.k.a. VPS15, p150)
  Cloning method: Gateway Cloning
  Sequencing primers: 5′ M13F 23-mer (5'-CCCAGTCACGACGTTGTAAAACG); 3′ attLR 23-mer (5'-TAACATCAGAGATTTTGAGACAC)
Terms and licenses: Academic/Nonprofit Terms; Industry Terms: Not Available to Industry
How to cite: R777-E177 Hs.PIK3R4 was a gift from Dominic Esposito (Addgene plasmid # 70461 ; http://n2t.net/addgene:70461 ; RRID:Addgene_70461)
