>Addgene plasmid #70461 | R777-E177 Hs.PIK3R4 | addgene partial sequence | sequence record 132181 | pCR8_R1 5'-cgaaccgaacaggcttatgt-3'
GGTGTGCGTCACCCGGCAACCTTGGGTAGCAGCGAAGTCGAGGCATTTCTGTCCTGGCTGGTCTAGAGGA
TCTAAGCTTGCATGCAAATAATGATTTTATTTTGACTGATAGTGACCTGTTCGTTGCAACAAATTGATAA
GCAATGCTTTCCTATAATGCCAACTTTGTACAAGAAAGTTGATTATTTCCACACCTTCACAATCCCATCT
CTAGAAGCAGTTACGATGAAGCCCTGTGTGGTCTGGAATGTGGCGACATCAGTGATGATGTCATGATGTC
CCACGGGCAGGGACTCTGGGCCCCTTCGAGGGGTGTCATCACTTGGTCCTACTTTCTGCTTATTCTGAAT
TTCCTGGACAACTTCAGTGCCTTCAATTATTTTCCTGTAGTAGGACACAGATGGGGAACTAGTACTTCCT
GCAACAACATAGGACCTTTCTGGGTAAGCCAAGTCCCAAAACCTTATTTTCATATCTGAGCCAGCTGTTA
GTAGGATAGGATTTCCATCTGCAGGACTACAGTAGATACCATGGACGCTATGAGGAGAAGGCTGTAATTC
AGAAAGTGGTGGTGCACTGCTGGCCCAGAGAGTAAATCTTCTGTCACCAGTCTCCATGTCCCACATGGAC
ACTTCGTTGTTGCCCTGAACAGCTGCAATCACCCAGGACTGATACAGAGGGTGCATTGAGAGGCGTCTGA
TTCGAGCCCTGGAAGGATGACAGTGACTTGAAATTGGCAACTGGAACCTCATGTCCCAACAAGCCATGGT
ACCACTGCTTGTACCAATGCAGAGCCAGCATTGGTGGATGTCCACAGCAAAGGAAGTGATGAGGCCCGAC
TTTAAATCATGCTTTAAAGTCCACGCATTGCTTGAAGACCTAAGGTCCCAGCCAACCAGAGAGCCATTCA
CAGTGGCATAGGCAAGAACAGACTGTGCTCCAGAGTTGAAGTGATGCATATCCACAACACAACCGTCCTC
CTTCTGATCTAGAATTCTGCTTTGTAGAGGATGGATTTTAGGAGACTTGGGCAGCTTAGAAGCCTCAATT
CCAAGAAGCTGG
